>Addgene plasmid #185166 | pST_A0A1D1UJP0_RAMVA (pBS0306) | addgene full sequence | sequence record 366742 | Addgene NGS Result
TCGACGGATCGGGAGATCTCCCGATCCCCTATGGTGCACTCTCAGTACAATCTGCTCTGATGCCGCATAG
TTAAGCCAGTATCTGCTCCCTGCTTGTGTGTTGGAGGTCGCTGAGTAGTGCGCGAGCAAAATTTAAGCTA
CAACAAGGCAAGGCTTGACCGACAATTGCATGAAGAATCTGCTTAGGGTTAGGCGTTTTGCGCTGCTTCG
CGATGTACGGGCCAGATATACGCGTTGACATTGATTATTGACTAGTTATTAATAGTAATCAATTACGGGG
TCATTAGTTCATAGCCCATATATGGAGTTCCGCGTTACATAACTTACGGTAAATGGCCCGCCTGGCTGAC
CGCCCAACGACCCCCGCCCATTGACGTCAATAATGACGTATGTTCCCATAGTAACGCCAATAGGGACTTT
CCATTGACGTCAATGGGTGGAGTATTTACGGTAAACTGCCCACTTGGCAGTACATCAAGTGTATCATATG
CCAAGTACGCCCCCTATTGACGTCAATGACGGTAAATGGCCCGCCTGGCATTATGCCCAGTACATGACCT
TATGGGACTTTCCTACTTGGCAGTACATCTACGTATTAGTCATCGCTATTACCATGGTGATGCGGTTTTG
GCAGTACATCAATGGGCGTGGATAGCGGTTTGACTCACGGGGATTTCCAAGTCTCCACCCCATTGACGTC
AATGGGAGTTTGTTTTGGCACCAAAATCAACGGGACTTTCCAAAATGTCGTAACAACTCCGCCCCATTGA
CGCAAATGGGCGGTAGGCGTGTACGGTGGGAGGTCTATATAAGCAGAGCTCTCTGGCTAACTAGAGAACC
CACTGCTTACTGGCTTATCGAAATTAATACGACTCACTATAGGGAGACCCAAGCTGGCTAGCCACCATGT
CTTCTGCCCTGGTGGCCGCTATCCTGTGTGGTTTAGCAGTTATTATTGCCGCCAGGCCCCACGACGAGAG
CAAGGCCCAGTGGACCGGCAAGCCCTGGCTGGGCAAGTGGGAGAGCACCGACAAGACCCCCGAGAACTGG
GAGGCCTTCGTGAAGGCCGCCAACATCGAGCCCAAGTACCAGTCCCTGTACTCCGGCAAGCAGAAGGCCA
TCATCACCATCTACAAGGAGGGCGACTCCCACTACCACGCCCAGATGACCTTCCCCGGGACCGACCACAA
GAAAGAGTGGGACTTCAAGATCGGCCAGGAGGGCACCTACTCCATGGACGGCACCGAGGAAGTCTACGTG
TACACCGAGAACGGCGACCAGCTGGACAGCAAGCTGAACATCCCCAGCAAGAACACTGAGATGACCCACA
CCTACAAGGTGACCGGCGACGAGCTGGAGCACATCTTCACCAGCAACGGCGCCACCGGCAAGAAGTGGTA
CAAGAAGGTGAACAACGCCGTGTGAGGATCTGGGGACTACAAGGACGACGACGACAAGTGAACCCGCTGA
TCAGCCTCGACTGTGCCTTCTAGTTGCCAGCCATCTGTTGTTTGCCCCTCCCCCGTGCCTTCCTTGACCC
TGGAAGGTGCCACTCCCACTGTCCTTTCCTAATAAAATGAGGAAATTGCATCGCATTGTCTGAGTAGGTG
TCATTCTATTCTGGGGGGTGGGGTGGGGCAGGACAGCAAGGGGGAGGATTGGGAAGACAATAGCAGGCAT
GCTGGGGATGCGGTGGGCTCTATGGCTTCTGAGGCGGAAAGAACCAGCTGGGGCTCTAGGGGGTATCCCC
[124 nt withheld, positions 1751-1874]
C
[91 nt withheld, positions 1876-1966]
A
[49 nt withheld, positions 1968-2016]
CCTTTGACGTTGGAGTCCACGTTCTTT
[37 nt withheld, positions 2044-2080]
ACCCTATCTCGGTCTATTCTTTTGATTTATAAGGGATTTTGCCGATTTCGGCCTATTGGTTAAAAAATGA
GCTGATTTAACAAAAATTTAACGCGAATTAATTCTGTGGAATGTGTGTCAGTTAGGGTGTGGAAAGTCCC
CAGGCTCCCCAGCAGGCAGAAGTATGCAAAGCATGCATCTCAATTAGTCAGCAACCAGGTGTGGAAAGTC
CCCAGGCTCCCCAGCAGGCAGAAGTATGCAAAGCATGCATCTCAATTAGTCAGCAACCATAGTCCCGCCC
CTAACTCCGCCCATCCCGCCCCTAACTCCGCCCAGTTCCGCCCATTCTCCGCCCCATGGCTGACTAATTT
TTTTTATTTATGCAGAGGCCGAGGCCGCCTCTGCCTCTGAGCTATTCCAGAAGTAGTGAGGAGGCTTTTT
TGGAGGCCTAGGCTTTTGCAAAAAGCTCCCGGGAGCTTGTATATCCATTTTCGGATCTGATCAGCACGTG
TTGACAATTAATCATCGGCATAGTATATCGGCATAGTATAATACGACAAGGTGAGGAACTAAACCATGGC
CAAGTTGACCAGTGCCGTTCCGGTGCTCACCGCGCGCGACGTCGCCGGAGCGGTCGAGTTCTGGACCGAC
CGGCTCGGGTTCTCCCGGGACTTCGTGGAGGACGACTTCGCCGGTGTGGTCCGGGACGACGTGACCCTGT
TCATCAGCGCGGTCCAGGACCAGGTGGTGCCGGACAACACCCTGGCCTGGGTGTGGGTGCGCGGCCTGGA
CGAGCTGTACGCCGAGTGGTCGGAGGTCGTGTCCACGAACTTCCGGGACGCCTCCGGGCCGGCCATGACC
GAGATCGGCGAGCAGCCGTGGGGGCGGGAGTTCGCCCTGCGCGACCCGGCCGGCAACTGCGTGCACTTCG
TGGCCGAGGAGCAGGACTGACACGTGCTACGAGATTTCGATTCCACCGCCGCCTTCTATGAAAGGTTGGG
CTTCGGAATCGTTTTCCGGGACGCCGGCTGGATGATCCTCCAGCGCGGGGATCTCATGCTGGAGTTCTTC
GCCCACCCCAACTTGTTTATTGCAGCTTATAATGGTTACAAATAAAGCAATAGCATCACAAATTTCACAA
ATAAAGCATTTTTTTCACTGCATTCTAGTTGTGGTTTGTCCAAACTCATCAATGTATCTTATCATGTCTG
TATACCGTCGACCTCTAGCTAGAGCTTGGCGTAATCATGGTCATAGCTGTTTCCTGTGTGAAATTGTTAT
CCGCTCACAATTCCACACAACATACGAGCCGGAAGCATAAAGTGTAAAGCCTGGGGTGCCTAATGAGTGA
GCTAACTTACATTAATTGCGTTGCGCTCACTGCCCGCTTTCCAGTCGGGAAACCTGTCGTGCCAGCTGCA
TTAATGAATCGGCCAACGCGCGGGGAGAGGCGGTTTGCGTATTGGGCGCTCTTCCGCTTCCTCGCTCACT
GACTCGCTGCGCTCGGTCGTTCGGCTGCGGCGAGCGGTATCAGCTCACTCAAAGGCGGTAATACGGTTAT
CCACAGAATCAGGGGATAACGCAGGAAAGAACATGTGAGCAAAAGGCCAGCAAAAGGCCAGGAACCGTAA
AAAGGCCGCGTTGCTGGCGTTTTTCCATAGGCTCCGCCCCCCTGACGAGCATCACAAAAATCGACGCTCA
AGTCAGAGGTGGCGAAACCCGACAGGACTATAAAGATACCAGGCGTTTCCCCCTGGAAGCTCCCTCGTGC
GCTCTCCTGTTCCGACCCTGCCGCTTACCGGATACCTGTCCGCCTTTCTCCCTTCGGGAAGCGTGGCGCT
TTCTCATAGCTCACGCTGTAGGTATCTCAGTTCGGTGTAGGTCGTTCGCTCCAAGCTGGGCTGTGTGCAC
GAACCCCCCGTTCAGCCCGACCGCTGCGCCTTATCCGGTAACTATCGTCTTGAGTCCAACCCGGTAAGAC
ACGACTTATCGCCACTGGCAGCAGCCACTGGTAACAGGATTAGCAGAGCGAGGTATGTAGGCGGTGCTAC
AGAGTTCTTGAAGTGGTGGCCTAACTACGGCTACACTAGAAGAACAGTATTTGGTATCTGCGCTCTGCTG
AAGCCAGTTACCTTCGGAAAAAGAGTTGGTAGCTCTTGATCCGGCAAACAAACCACCGCTGGTAGCGGTG
GTTTTTTTGTTTGCAAGCAGCAGATTACGCGCAGAAAAAAAGGATCTCAAGAAGATCCTTTGATCTTTTC
TACGGGGTCTGACGCTCAGTGGAACGAAAACTCACGTTAAGGGATTTTGGTCATGAGATTATCAAAAAGG
ATCTTCACCTAGATCCTTTTAAATTAAAAATGAAGTTTTAAATCAATCTAAAGTATATATGAGTAAACTT
GGTCTGACAGTTACCAATGCTTAATCAGTGAGGCACCTATCTCAGCGATCTGTCTATTTCGTTCATCCAT
AGTTGCCTGACTCCCCGTCGTGTAGATAACTACGATACGGGAGGGCTTACCATCTGGCCCCAGTGCTGCA
ATGATACCGCGAGACCCACGCTCACCGGCTCCAGATTTATCAGCAATAAACCAGCCAGCCGGAAGGGCCG
AGCGCAGAAGTGGTCCTGCAACTTTATCCGCCTCCATCCAGTCTATTAATTGTTGCCGGGAAGCTAGAGT
AAGTAGTTCGCCAGTTAATAGTTTGCGCAACGTTGTTGCCATTGCTACAGGCATCGTGGTGTCACGCTCG
TCGTTTGGTATGGCTTCATTCAGCTCCGGTTCCCAACGATCAAGGCGAGTTACATGATCCCCCATGTTGT
GCAAAAAAGCGGTTAGCTCCTTCGGTCCTCCGATCGTTGTCAGAAGTAAGTTGGCCGCAGTGTTATCACT
CATGGTTATGGCAGCACTGCATAATTCTCTTACTGTCATGCCATCCGTAAGATGCTTTTCTGTGACTGGT
GAGTACTCAACCAAGTCATTCTGAGAATAGTGTATGCGGCGACCGAGTTGCTCTTGCCCGGCGTCAATAC
GGGATAATACCGCGCCACATAGCAGAACTTTAAAAGTGCTCATCATTGGAAAACGTTCTTCGGGGCGAAA
ACTCTCAAGGATCTTACCGCTGTTGAGATCCAGTTCGATGTAACCCACTCGTGCACCCAACTGATCTTCA
GCATCTTTTACTTTCACCAGCGTTTCTGGGTGAGCAAAAACAGGAAGGCAAAATGCCGCAAAAAAGGGAA
TAAGGGCGACACGGAAATGTTGAATACTCATACTCTTCCTTTTTCAATATTATTGAAGCATTTATCAGGG
TTATTGTCTCATGAGCGGATACATATTTGAATGTATTTAGAAAAATAAACAAATAGGGGTTCCGCGCACA
TTTCCCCGAAAAGTGCCACCTGACG
Features (pLannotate 1.2.2; 21 found; start..end, strand, type, name):
     30..82      -  misc_feature   bom (fragment): basis of mobility region from pBR322
    237..616     +  enhancer       CMV enhancer: human cytomegalovirus immediate early enhancer
    617..820     +  promoter       CMV promoter: human cytomegalovirus (CMV) immediate early promoter
    816..849     +  LTR            5' LTR (truncated) (fragment): truncated 5' long terminal repeat (LTR) from HIV-1
    865..883     +  promoter       T7 promoter: promoter for bacteriophage T7 RNA polymerase
   1438..1458    +  CDS            FLAG (fragment): FLAG® epitope tag, followed by an enterokinase cleavage site
   1481..1705    +  polyA_signal   bGH poly(A) signal: bovine growth hormone polyadenylation signal
   1709..1730    +  promoter       SV40 promoter (fragment): SV40 enhancer and early promoter
   1751..2179    +  rep_origin     f1 ori (sequence partly withheld): f1 bacteriophage origin of replication; arrow indicates direction of (+) strand synthesis
   2193..2522    +  promoter       SV40 promoter: SV40 enhancer and early promoter
   2570..2617    +  promoter       EM7 promoter: synthetic bacterial promoter&nbsp
   2636..3010    +  CDS            BleoR: antibiotic-binding protein; Sh ble from Streptoalloteichus hindustanus; confers resistance to bleomycin, phleomycin, and Zeocin™
   3020..3145    +  CDS            ble (fragment): BLE_KLEPN - Experimental evidence at protein level: Swiss-Prot protein existence level 1. Binding protein with a strong affinity to the bleomycin family of antibiotics. Binds to CL990; an antimitotic-antibiotic compound. From Klebsiella pneumoniae.
   3140..3261    +  polyA_signal   SV40 poly(A) signal: SV40 polyadenylation signal
   3334..3350    -  protein_bind   lac operator: The lac repressor binds to the lac operator to inhibit transcription in E. coli. This inhibition can be relieved by adding lactose or isopropyl-β-D-thiogalactopyranoside (IPTG). lac repressor encoded by lacI
   3358..3388    -  promoter       lac promoter: promoter for the E. coli lac operon
   3403..3424    -  protein_bind   CAP binding site: CAP binding activates transcription in the presence of cAMP. E. coli catabolite activator protein
   3437..3529    -  CDS            lacI (fragment): lac repressor; lacI; The lac repressor binds to the lac operator to inhibit transcription in E. coli. This inhibition can be relieved by adding lactose or isopropyl-β-D-thiogalactopyranoside (IPTG).
   3712..4300    -  rep_origin     ori: high-copy-number ColE1/pMB1/pBR322/pUC origin of replication
   4471..5331    -  CDS            AmpR: β-lactamase; bla; confers resistance to ampicillin, carbenicillin, and related antibiotics
   5332..5436    -  promoter       AmpR promoter: bla
