[The description below was written by a language model from this plasmid's Addgene catalogue record and pLannotate feature annotations shown in this document.]
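Description:
pST_A0A1D1UJP0_RAMVA (pBS0306) is a 5,465-nt mammalian expression plasmid built on a backbone recorded as YK 02, carrying a 555-bp insert that encodes the protein A0A1D1UJP0_RAMVA from the tardigrade Ramazzottius varieornatus, introduced by Gibson cloning. In E. coli it is maintained from a high-copy ColE1/pUC-type origin and selected with ampicillin through the bla gene under its own promoter. An f1 origin and remnants of lac regulatory sequence and the pBR322 bom region are also annotated as backbone elements.

The expression cassette consists of the human CMV immediate-early enhancer and promoter, followed by a T7 promoter, the unannotated region where the tardigrade open reading frame presumably sits, a FLAG epitope fragment at its downstream end, and the bovine growth hormone polyadenylation signal. The position of the FLAG annotation suggests a C-terminal tag for detection, although the catalogue fields do not list any tag. A second cassette places the Sh ble gene under tandem SV40 early and bacterial EM7 promoters with an SV40 poly(A) signal. This arrangement can confer Zeocin/bleomycin resistance in both mammalian cells and bacteria. The short HIV-1 LTR, extra SV40 promoter and Klebsiella ble fragments are probably minor annotation matches rather than functional parts.

The plasmid was made for a screen in which natural and designed proteins inspired by extremotolerant organisms were expressed in human cells and tested for their effect on apoptosis. This protein was among the lowest-performing candidates, inducing apoptosis rather than attenuating it. The depositor names pSecTag2 B as the negative control for that assay.
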