Addgene plasmid #185166: pST_A0A1D1UJP0_RAMVA (pBS0306)
Purpose: For the mammalian expression of the tardigrade protein A0A1D1UJP0_RAMVA. This is one of the bottom performing targets in our apoptosis assay (it induced apoptosis).
Depositing lab: Pamela Silver. Depositing organization: Harvard Medical School. Publication: Natural and Designed Proteins Inspired by Extremotolerant Organisms Can Form Condensates and Attenuate Apoptosis in Human Cells. Veling MT, Nguyen DT, Thadani NN, Oster ME, Rollins NJ, Brock KP, Bethel NP, Lim S, Baker D, Way JC, Marks DS, Chang RL, Silver PA. ACS Synth Biol. 2022 Mar 18;11(3):1292-1302. doi: 10.1021/acssynbio.1c00572. Epub 2022 Feb 18. PubMed 35176859.
Backbone
  Vector backbone: YK 02
  Vector type: Mammalian Expression
Growth in bacteria
  Bacterial resistance: Ampicillin, 100 μg/mL
  Growth temperature: 37°C
  Growth strain: DH5alpha
  Copy number: High Copy
Gene/Insert
  Gene/Insert name: A0A1D1UJP0_RAMVA
  Species: R. varieornatus
  Insert size (bp): 555
  Cloning method: Gibson Cloning
Terms and licenses: Academic/Nonprofit Terms; Industry Terms: Not Available to Industry
Depositor comments: This is one of the bottom performing targets in our apoptosis assay (it induced apoptosis). See supplemental table 2 in our paper to see its performance in our assay. The negative control for this assay is pSecTag2 B which can be obtained from Thermo here https://www.thermofisher.com/order/catalog/product/V90020
How to cite: pST_A0A1D1UJP0_RAMVA (pBS0306) was a gift from Pamela Silver (Addgene plasmid # 185166 ; http://n2t.net/addgene:185166 ; RRID:Addgene_185166)
